Addgene plasmid #123259: pCEP4-AD8-QES.i08.c04
Purpose: Mammalian expression plasmid for Env from the AD8 HIV-1 isolate; QES mutant for enhanced presentation of quaternary epitopes
Depositing lab: Erik Procko. Depositing organization: University of Illinois at Urbana-Champaign. Publication: Conformational engineering of HIV-1 Env based on mutational tolerance in the CD4 and PG16 bound states. Heredia JD, Park J, Choi H, Gill KS, Procko E. J Virol. 2019 Mar 20. pii: JVI.00219-19. doi: 10.1128/JVI.00219-19. PubMed 30894475.
Backbone
  Vector backbone: pCEP4
  Backbone manufacturer: Invitrogen
  Backbone size w/o insert (bp): 10393
  Total vector size (bp): 12730
  Vector type: Mammalian Expression
  Selectable markers: Hygromycin
Growth in bacteria
  Bacterial resistance: Ampicillin, 100 μg/mL
  Growth temperature: 37°C
  Growth strain: DH5alpha
  Copy number: High Copy
Gene/Insert
  Gene/Insert name: HIV-1 (AD8) Env (alt names: gp160; Env)
  Species: Human immunodeficiency virus 1
  Insert size (bp): 2559
  Mutation: Codon-optimized synthetic gene; Mutations P124D, I595M, L663N, V255M, F382W
  GenBank ID: AAB64170.1
  Promoter: CMV
  Tag / fusion protein: CD5 leader peptide (N terminal on insert)
  Cloning method: Restriction Enzyme; 5′ cloning site NheI (not destroyed); 3′ cloning site XhoI (not destroyed)
  Sequencing primers: 5′ CMV_fwd; 3′ EBV_rev
Terms and licenses: Academic/Nonprofit Terms; Industry Terms: Not Available to Industry
How to cite: pCEP4-AD8-QES.i08.c04 was a gift from Erik Procko (Addgene plasmid # 123259 ; http://n2t.net/addgene:123259 ; RRID:Addgene_123259)
