[The description below was written by a language model from this plasmid's Addgene catalogue record and pLannotate feature annotations shown in this document.]
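Description:
pCEP4-AD8-QES.i08.c04 is a 12.7 kb mammalian expression plasmid built on the Invitrogen pCEP4 episomal backbone. It carries a codon-optimized synthetic gene for the full-length envelope glycoprotein (Env, gp160) of the HIV-1 AD8 isolate. In E. coli it is maintained through a high-copy ColE1/pUC-type origin and selected with ampicillin via the β-lactamase gene. In mammalian cells, the Epstein-Barr virus oriP origin together with the EBNA1 coding sequence allows the plasmid to replicate and persist as an extrachromosomal episome in permissive primate cells. A hygromycin phosphotransferase cassette, driven by an HSV thymidine kinase promoter and ended by the TK polyadenylation signal, provides selection. Several short annotated fragments (herpesvirus gene pieces, rop, TcR, tet promoter, SV40 large T) appear to be backbone remnants rather than functional elements.

The Env insert of about 2.6 kb sits between NheI and XhoI sites, downstream of the human CMV immediate-early enhancer and promoter and upstream of an SV40 polyadenylation signal. A CD5 leader peptide is fused at the N terminus; such heterologous signal sequences are commonly used to direct secretory-pathway entry and surface expression. This "QES" variant carries five substitutions: P124D, I595M, L663N, V255M and F382W. According to the record, they enhance presentation of quaternary epitopes, meaning antigenic surfaces that depend on the assembled Env trimer. The associated work concerns conformational engineering of Env based on mutational tolerance in CD4- and PG16-bound states. The plasmid therefore suits expressing this engineered Env in human cells to study its conformation, antibody and receptor binding, or immunogen design.
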