Features (pLannotate 1.2.2; 22 found; start..end, strand, type, name):
     46..2553    +  CDS            env: ENV_HV1Y2 - Experimental evidence at protein level: Swiss-Prot protein existence level 1. [Transmembrane protein gp41]: Acts as a class I viral fusion protein. Under the current model, the protein has at least 3 conformational states: pre-fusion native state, pre-hairpin intermediate state, and post-fusion hairpin state. During fusion of viral and target intracellular membranes, the coiled coil regions (heptad repeats) assume a trimer-of-hairpins structure, positioning the fusion peptide in close proximity to the C-terminal region of the ectodomain. The formation of this structure appears to d
   2579..2713    -  polyA_signal   SV40 poly(A) signal: SV40 polyadenylation signal
   2736..2819    -  CDS            large T antigen (fragment): large T antigen from SV40 (simian virus 40)
   2822..2862    +  CDS            rop (fragment): Rop protein, which maintains plasmids at low copy number; rop
   2974..2992    -  misc_feature   MCS (fragment): pUC18/19 multiple cloning site
   3438..5227    -  rep_origin     oriP: Epstein-Barr virus oriP replication origin (Yates et al., 2000)
   5228..5446    -  CDS            gL (fragment): GL_EBVB9 - Experimental evidence at protein level: Swiss-Prot protein existence level 1. The heterodimer glycoprotein H-glycoprotein L is required for the fusion of viral and plasma membranes leading to virus entry into the host cell. Acts as a functional inhibitor of gH and maintains gH in an inhibited form. Upon binding to host integrins, gL dissociates from gH leading to activation of the viral fusion glycoproteins gB and gH. Fusion of EBV with B-lymphocytes requires the additional receptor- binding protein gp42, which forms a complex with gH/gL. The heterodimer gH/gL targets also host EPHA
   5529..7454    -  CDS            EBNA1: Epstein-Barr nuclear antigen 1, also known as EBNA-1 crucial for latent viral infection, and for episomal amplification of vectors containing the oriP origin (Okita et al., 2013)
   7492..7836    -  CDS            BRRF2_EBVB9 (fragment): Protein inferred from homology: Swiss-Prot protein existence level 3. From Epstein-Barr virus (strain B95-8) (HHV-4) (Human herpesvirus 4).
   7839..7862    -  promoter       tet promoter (fragment): E. coli promoter for tetracycline efflux protein gene
   7975..8079    +  promoter       AmpR promoter: bla
   8080..8940    +  CDS            AmpR: β-lactamase; bla; confers resistance to ampicillin, carbenicillin, and related antibiotics
   9111..9699    +  rep_origin     ori: high-copy-number ColE1/pMB1/pBR322/pUC origin of replication
   9745..9903    -  CDS            TcR (fragment): tetracycline efflux protein; tet; confers resistance to tetracycline
  10024..10224   -  CDS            MDV035 (fragment): UL24_GAHVM - Protein inferred from homology: Swiss-Prot protein existence level 3. May play a role in the dispersal of host nucleolin from the nucleolus throughout the nucleus leading to a decrease in ribosome biogenesis. From Gallid herpesvirus 2 (strain Chicken/Md5/ATCC VR-987) (GaHV-2) (Marek's disease herpesvirus type 1).
  10213..10275   +  promoter       Mini-TK promoter: minimal herpes simplex virus (HSV) thymidine kinase promoter
  10318..11355   +  CDS            HygR: hygromycin B phosphotransferase confers resistance to hygromycin
  11397..11445   +  polyA_signal   HSV TK poly(A) signal: herpes simplex virus thymidine kinase polyadenylation signal (Cole and Stacy, 1985)
  11645..11869   +  CDS            gH (fragment): GH_HHV11 - Experimental evidence at protein level: Swiss-Prot protein existence level 1. The heterodimer glycoprotein H-glycoprotein L is required for the fusion of viral and plasma membranes leading to virus entry into the host cell. Following initial binding to host receptor, membrane fusion is mediated by the fusion machinery composed of gB and the heterodimer gH/gL. May also be involved in the fusion between the virion envelope and the outer nuclear membrane during virion morphogenesis. From Human herpesvirus 1 (strain 17) (HHV-1) (Human herpes simplex virus 1).
  11900..11925   -  CDS            bla(M) (fragment): β-lactamase lacking the signal sequence; bla(M); allows cytosolic expression of β-lactamase
  12099..12478   +  enhancer       CMV enhancer: human cytomegalovirus immediate early enhancer
  12480..12679   +  promoter       CMV promoter: human cytomegalovirus (CMV) immediate early promoter
>Addgene plasmid #123259 | pCEP4-AD8-QES.i08.c04 | depositor full sequence | sequence record 235224 | pCEP4-AD8-QES.i08.c04 sequence 12730 bps
GCCACCATGCCAATGGGTTCACTGCAACCACTTGCGACGCTGTACCTCTTGGGCATGCTGGTGGCATCCG
TTCTGGCAGTTGAGAATCTCTGGGTCACTGTTTACTACGGCGTGCCCGTATGGAAGGAAGCCACGACGAC
ATTGTTCTGTGCGAGCGATGCGAAGGCATACGACACTGAGGTCCACAATGTCTGGGCAACACACGCGTGC
GTCCCTACCGACCCCAATCCCCAGGAAGTGGTCCTTGAAAATGTCACTGAGAATTTTAATATGTGGAAGA
ATAATATGGTTGAGCAGATGCATGAGGACATCATTTCTCTGTGGGATCAGTCCCTCAAACCTTGTGTCAA
GTTGACGGATCTGTGTGTAACCCTCAACTGCACCGATTTGAGGAATGTAACCAATATCAACAATTCTAGT
GAAGGTATGAGGGGAGAGATCAAAAACTGCTCCTTCAACATAACCACCTCCATTCGAGACAAGGTAAAAA
AGGATTACGCTCTCTTTTATAGATTGGACGTGGTACCCATTGACAATGATAACACCAGTTATAGGCTGAT
AAACTGTAATACCTCAACGATTACACAAGCTTGTCCTAAAGTATCATTCGAACCCATTCCGATCCATTAC
TGTACGCCGGCCGGTTTCGCCATCCTTAAATGTAAGGATAAGAAATTCAATGGTACTGGCCCGTGCAAAA
ATGTATCTACGGTCCAGTGTACACACGGCATAAGACCCGTAATGTCTACGCAACTCCTGCTTAACGGGAG
CCTGGCCGAAGAGGAAGTTGTAATCAGAAGTAGTAACTTCACTGATAATGCCAAGAACATCATTGTGCAG
TTGAAAGAGTCAGTCGAGATCAACTGTACCAGGCCGAACAATAATACACGAAAGTCAATACACATAGGGC
CCGGAAGGGCATTCTACACCACTGGGGATATAATCGGAGATATACGCCAAGCGCATTGCAATATCAGTAG
GACCAAGTGGAACAATACGCTGAACCAAATCGCTACAAAGCTTAAGGAACAATTTGGGAATAACAAGACA
ATAGTATTTAATCAATCATCTGGGGGCGACCCGGAGATAGTCATGCATTCATTTAATTGCGGCGGAGAAT
GGTTTTATTGTAATTCCACACAGCTTTTTAATAGCACATGGAATTTCAACGGAACATGGAATCTGACACA
GTCCAATGGTACGGAGGGGAATGACACAATTACCCTTCCCTGTCGCATTAAACAGATAATTAATATGTGG
CAAGAAGTCGGAAAGGCGATGTATGCTCCTCCTATTCGAGGGCAGATAAGGTGCTCATCAAATATCACCG
GCCTCATACTGACTCGGGACGGCGGAAATAATCACAACAATGACACTGAGACATTTCGCCCAGGTGGAGG
TGATATGCGGGATAACTGGCGCTCCGAATTGTACAAGTACAAAGTTGTCAAGATTGAGCCACTCGGAGTG
GCCCCGACAAAGGCTAAGAGGCGGGTCGTACAAAGGGAGAAACGCGCGGTAGGAACCATTGGAGCCATGT
TCTTGGGTTTCTTGGGCGCAGCGGGATCCACCATGGGGGCGGCCTCTATCACACTGACCGTGCAGGCAAG
ACTCCTCTTGAGCGGCATCGTGCAACAGCAAAACAATCTCTTGCGCGCTATTGAGGCTCAACAGCACCTG
CTTCAACTTACCGTATGGGGCATCAAACAATTGCAGGCTCGGGTCTTGGCTGTCGAGAGGTATTTGCGGG
ATCAGCAACTTTTGGGTATGTGGGGTTGTTCCGGGAAGCTCATCTGCACAACGGCTGTCCCATGGAATGC
CAGTTGGTCCAACAAGACCCTGGACATGATCTGGAATAACATGACTTGGATGGAGTGGGAGAGAGAAATC
GACAACTACACGGGACTCATCTATACCTTGATTGAGGAGTCTCAGAACCAACAAGAGAAGAACGAGCAGG
AACTGCTGGAGAATGACAAGTGGGCCAGTCTGTGGAATTGGTTCGATATAACCAACTGGCTTTGGTACAT
CAAAATATTTATAATGATCGTTGGTGGTCTGATTGGTCTTAGGATTGTTTTCACCGTCCTGAGCATTGTC
AACCGCGTGAGGCAGGGTTATTCTCCCCTTTCCTTTCAAACTCACTTGCCCGCCCCTAGGGGGCCAGACC
GCCCTGAGGGGATTGAAGAGGAGGGCGGCGACCGCGACCGAGATAGGAGTGTGCGGCTCGTGGATGGGTT
TCTGGCCCTCTTCTGGGATGACCTTCGGTCCCTCTGTCTTTTCTCCTATCATCGCCTGAGGGATCTTCTT
TTGATTGTAGCTAGGATCGTCGAGCTGTTGGGGCGCCGGGGATGGGAGGCCCTTAAATACTGGTGGAATT
TGTTGCAATATTGGTCCCAAGAGCTCAGGAACAGTGCGGTGTCTCTTTTGAACGCGACAGCCATCGCAGT
AGCCGAGGGAACCGACCGAGTTATAGAGATAGTCCAACGGATCTACCGAGCTATCCTCCACATCCCAACG
AGAATTCGACAAGGCCTTGAGCGGCTCCTTCTTTAGTAACTCGAGGCCGGCAAGGCCGGATCCAGACATG
ATAAGATACATTGATGAGTTTGGACAAACCACAACTAGAATGCAGTGAAAAAAATGCTTTATTTGTGAAA
TTTGTGATGCTATTGCTTTATTTGTAACCATTATAAGCTGCAATAAACAAGTTAACAACAACAATTGCAT
TCATTTTATGTTTCAGGTTCAGGGGGAGGTGTGGGAGGTTTTTTAAAGCAAGTAAAACCTCTACAAATGT
GGTATGGCTGATTATGATCCGGCTGCCTCGCGCGTTTCGGTGATGACGGTGAAAACCTCTGACACATGCA
GCTCCCGGAGACGGTCACAGCTTGTCTGTAAGCGGATGCCGGGAGCAGACAAGCCCGTCAGGGCGCGTCA
GCGGGTGTTGGCGGGTGTCGGGGCGCAGCCATGAGGTCGACTCTAGAGGATCGATCCCCGCCCCGGACGA
ACTAAACCTGACTACGACATCTCTGCCCCTTCTTCGCGGGGCAGTGCATGTAATCCCTTCAGTTGGTTGG
TACAACTTGCCAACTGGGCCCTGTTCCACATGTGACACGGGGGGGGACCAAACACAAAGGGGTTCTCTGA
CTGTAGTTGACATCCTTATAAATGGATGTGCACATTTGCCAACACTGAGTGGCTTTCATCCTGGAGCAGA
CTTTGCAGTCTGTGGACTGCAACACAACATTGCCTTTATGTGTAACTCTTGGCTGAAGCTCTTACACCAA
TGCTGGGGGACATGTACCTCCCAGGGGCCCAGGAAGACTACGGGAGGCTACACCAACGTCAATCAGAGGG
GCCTGTGTAGCTACCGATAAGCGGACCCTCAAGAGGGCATTAGCAATAGTGTTTATAAGGCCCCCTTGTT
AACCCTAAACGGGTAGCATATGCTTCCCGGGTAGTAGTATATACTATCCAGACTAACCCTAATTCAATAG
CATATGTTACCCAACGGGAAGCATATGCTATCGAATTAGGGTTAGTAAAAGGGTCCTAAGGAACAGCGAT
ATCTCCCACCCCATGAGCTGTCACGGTTTTATTTACATGGGGTCAGGATTCCACGAGGGTAGTGAACCAT
TTTAGTCACAAGGGCAGTGGCTGAAGATCAAGGAGCGGGCAGTGAACTCTCCTGAATCTTCGCCTGCTTC
TTCATTCTCCTTCGTTTAGCTAATAGAATAACTGCTGAGTTGTGAACAGTAAGGTGTATGTGAGGTGCTC
GAAAACAAGGTTTCAGGTGACGCCCCCAGAATAAAATTTGGACGGGGGGTTCAGTGGTGGCATTGTGCTA
TGACACCAATATAACCCTCACAAACCCCTTGGGCAATAAATACTAGTGTAGGAATGAAACATTCTGAATA
TCTTTAACAATAGAAATCCATGGGGTGGGGACAAGCCGTAAAGACTGGATGTCCATCTCACACGAATTTA
TGGCTATGGGCAACACATAATCCTAGTGCAATATGATACTGGGGTTATTAAGATGTGTCCCAGGCAGGGA
CCAAGACAGGTGAACCATGTTGTTACACTCTATTTGTAACAAGGGGAAAGAGAGTGGACGCCGACAGCAG
CGGACTCCACTGGTTGTCTCTAACACCCCCGAAAATTAAACGGGGCTCCACGCCAATGGGGCCCATAAAC
AAAGACAAGTGGCCACTCTTTTTTTTGAAATTGTGGAGTGGGGGCACGCGTCAGCCCCCACACGCCGCCC
TGCGGTTTTGGACTGTAAAATAAGGGTGTAATAACTTGGCTGATTGTAACCCCGCTAACCACTGCGGTCA
AACCACTTGCCCACAAAACCACTAATGGCACCCCGGGGAATACCTGCATAAGTAGGTGGGCGGGCCAAGA
TAGGGGCGCGATTGCTGCGATCTGGAGGACAAATTACACACACTTGCGCCTGAGCGCCAAGCACAGGGTT
GTTGGTCCTCATATTCACGAGGTCGCTGAGAGCACGGTGGGCTAATGTTGCCATGGGTAGCATATACTAC
CCAAATATCTGGATAGCATATGCTATCCTAATCTATATCTGGGTAGCATAGGCTATCCTAATCTATATCT
GGGTAGCATATGCTATCCTAATCTATATCTGGGTAGTATATGCTATCCTAATTTATATCTGGGTAGCATA
GGCTATCCTAATCTATATCTGGGTAGCATATGCTATCCTAATCTATATCTGGGTAGTATATGCTATCCTA
ATCTGTATCCGGGTAGCATATGCTATCCTAATAGAGATTAGGGTAGTATATGCTATCCTAATTTATATCT
GGGTAGCATATACTACCCAAATATCTGGATAGCATATGCTATCCTAATCTATATCTGGGTAGCATATGCT
ATCCTAATCTATATCTGGGTAGCATAGGCTATCCTAATCTATATCTGGGTAGCATATGCTATCCTAATCT
ATATCTGGGTAGTATATGCTATCCTAATTTATATCTGGGTAGCATAGGCTATCCTAATCTATATCTGGGT
AGCATATGCTATCCTAATCTATATCTGGGTAGTATATGCTATCCTAATCTGTATCCGGGTAGCATATGCT
ATCCTCATGCATATACAGTCAGCATATGATACCCAGTAGTAGAGTGGGAGTGCTATCCTTTGCATATGCC
GCCACCTCCCAAGGGGGCGTGAATTTTCGCTGCTTGTCCTTTTCCTGCTGGTTGCTCCCATTCTTAGGTG
AATTTAAGGAGGCCAGGCTAAAGCCGTCGCATGTCTGATTGCTCACCAGGTAAATGTCGCTAATGTTTTC
CAACGCGAGAAGGTGTTGAGCGCGGAGCTGAGTGACGTGACAACATGGGTATGCCCAATTGCCCCATGTT
GGGAGGACGAAAATGGTGACAAGACAGATGGCCAGAAATACACCAACAGCACGCATGATGTCTACTGGGG
ATTTATTCTTTAGTGCGGGGGAATACACGGCTTTTAATACGATTGAGGGCGTCTCCTAACAAGTTACATC
ACTCCTGCCCTTCCTCACCCTCATCTCCATCACCTCCTTCATCTCCGTCATCTCCGTCATCACCCTCCGC
GGCAGCCCCTTCCACCATAGGTGGAAACCAGGGAGGCAAATCTACTCCATCGTCAAAGCTGCACACAGTC
ACCCTGATATTGCAGGTAGGAGCGGGCTTTGTCATAACAAGGTCCTTAATCGCATCCTTCAAAACCTCAG
CAAATATATGAGTTTGTAAAAAGACCATGAAATAACAGACAATGGACTCCCTTAGCGGGCCAGGTTGTGG
GCCGGGTCCAGGGGCCATTCCAAAGGGGAGACGACTCAATGGTGTAAGACGACATTGTGGAATAGCAAGG
GCAGTTCCTCGCCTTAGGTTGTAAAGGGAGGTCTTACTACCTCCATATACGAACACACCGGCGACCCAAG
TTCCTTCGTCGGTAGTCCTTTCTACGTGACTCCTAGCCAGGAGAGCTCTTAAACCTTCTGCAATGTTCTC
AAATTTCGGGTTGGAACCTCCTTGACCACGATGCTTTCCAAACCACCCTCCTTTTTTGCGCCTGCCTCCA
TCACCCTGACCCCGGGGTCCAGTGCTTGGGCCTTCTCCTGGGTCATCTGCGGGGCCCTGCTCTATCGCTC
CCGGGGGCACGTCAGGCTCACCATCTGGGCCACCTTCTTGGTGGTATTCAAAATAATCGGCTTCCCCTAC
AGGGTGGAAAAATGGCCTTCTACCTGGAGGGGGCCTGCGCGGTGGAGACCCGGATGATGATGACTGACTA
CTGGGACTCCTGGGCCTCTTTTCTCCACGTCCACGACCTCTCCCCCTGGCTCTTTCACGACTTCCCCCCC
TGGCTCTTTCACGTCCTCTACCCCGGCGGCCTCCACTACCTCCTCGACCCCGGCCTCCACTACCTCCTCG
ACCCCGGCCTCCACTGCCTCCTCGACCCCGGCCTCCACCTCCTGCTCCTGCCCCTCCTGCTCCTGCCCCT
CCTCCTGCTCCTGCCCCTCCTGCCCCTCCTGCTCCTGCCCCTCCTGCCCCTCCTGCTCCTGCCCCTCCTG
CCCCTCCTGCTCCTGCCCCTCCTGCCCCTCCTCCTGCTCCTGCCCCTCCTGCCCCTCCTCCTGCTCCTGC
CCCTCCTGCCCCTCCTGCTCCTGCCCCTCCTGCCCCTCCTGCTCCTGCCCCTCCTGCCCCTCCTGCTCCT
GCCCCTCCTGCTCCTGCCCCTCCTGCTCCTGCCCCTCCTGCTCCTGCCCCTCCTGCCCCTCCTGCCCCTC
CTCCTGCTCCTGCCCCTCCTGCTCCTGCCCCTCCTGCCCCTCCTGCCCCTCCTGCTCCTGCCCCTCCTCC
TGCTCCTGCCCCTCCTGCCCCTCCTGCCCCTCCTCCTGCTCCTGCCCCTCCTGCCCCTCCTCCTGCTCCT
GCCCCTCCTCCTGCTCCTGCCCCTCCTGCCCCTCCTGCCCCTCCTCCTGCTCCTGCCCCTCCTGCCCCTC
CTCCTGCTCCTGCCCCTCCTCCTGCTCCTGCCCCTCCTGCCCCTCCTGCCCCTCCTCCTGCTCCTGCCCC
TCCTCCTGCTCCTGCCCCTCCTGCCCCTCCTGCCCCTCCTGCCCCTCCTCCTGCTCCTGCCCCTCCTCCT
GCTCCTGCCCCTCCTGCTCCTGCCCCTCCCGCTCCTGCTCCTGCTCCTGTTCCACCGTGGGTCCCTTTGC
AGCCAATGCAACTTGGACGTTTTTGGGGTCTCCGGACACCATCTCTATGTCTTGGCCCTGATCCTGAGCC
GCCCGGGGCTCCTGGTCTTCCGCCTCCTCGTCCTCGTCCTCTTCCCCGTCCTCGTCCATGGTTATCACCC
CCTCTTCTTTGAGGTCCACTGCCGCCGGAGCCTTCTGGTCCAGATGTGTCTCCCTTCTCTCCTAGGCCAT
TTCCAGGTCCTGTACCTGGCCCCTCGTCAGACATGATTCACACTAAAAGAGATCAATAGACATCTTTATT
AGACGACGCTCAGTGAATACAGGGAGTGCAGACTCCTGCCCCCTCCAACAGCCCCCCCACCCTCATCCCC
TTCATGGTCGCTGTCAGACAGATCCAGGTCTGAAAATTCCCCATCCTCCGAACCATCCTCGTCCTCATCA
CCAATTACTCGCAGCCCGGAAAACTCCCGCTGAACATCCTCAAGATTTGCGTCCTGAGCCTCAAGCCAGG
CCTCAAATTCCTCGTCCCCCTTTTTGCTGGACGGTAGGGATGGGGATTCTCGGGACCCCTCCTCTTCCTC
TTCAAGGTCACCAGACAGAGATGCTACTGGGGCAACGGAAGAAAAGCTGGGTGCGGCCTGTGAGGATCAG
CTTATCGATGATAAGCTGTCAAACATGAGAATTCTTGAAGACGAAAGGGCCTCGTGATACGCCTATTTTT
ATAGGTTAATGTCATGATAATAATGGTTTCTTAGACGTCAGGTGGCACTTTTCGGGGAAATGTGCGCGGA
ACCCCTATTTGTTTATTTTTCTAAATACATTCAAATATGTATCCGCTCATGAGACAATAACCCTGATAAA
TGCTTCAATAATATTGAAAAAGGAAGAGTATGAGTATTCAACATTTCCGTGTCGCCCTTATTCCCTTTTT
TGCGGCATTTTGCCTTCCTGTTTTTGCTCACCCAGAAACGCTGGTGAAAGTAAAAGATGCTGAAGATCAG
TTGGGTGCACGAGTGGGTTACATCGAACTGGATCTCAACAGCGGTAAGATCCTTGAGAGTTTTCGCCCCG
AAGAACGTTTTCCAATGATGAGCACTTTTAAAGTTCTGCTATGTGGCGCGGTATTATCCCGTGTTGACGC
CGGGCAAGAGCAACTCGGTCGCCGCATACACTATTCTCAGAATGACTTGGTTGAGTACTCACCAGTCACA
GAAAAGCATCTTACGGATGGCATGACAGTAAGAGAATTATGCAGTGCTGCCATAACCATGAGTGATAACA
CTGCGGCCAACTTACTTCTGACAACGATCGGAGGACCGAAGGAGCTAACCGCTTTTTTGCACAACATGGG
GGATCATGTAACTCGCCTTGATCGTTGGGAACCGGAGCTGAATGAAGCCATACCAAACGACGAGCGTGAC
ACCACGATGCCTGCAGCAATGGCAACAACGTTGCGCAAACTATTAACTGGCGAACTACTTACTCTAGCTT
CCCGGCAACAATTAATAGACTGGATGGAGGCGGATAAAGTTGCAGGACCACTTCTGCGCTCGGCCCTTCC
GGCTGGCTGGTTTATTGCTGATAAATCTGGAGCCGGTGAGCGTGGGTCTCGCGGTATCATTGCAGCACTG
GGGCCAGATGGTAAGCCCTCCCGTATCGTAGTTATCTACACGACGGGGAGTCAGGCAACTATGGATGAAC
GAAATAGACAGATCGCTGAGATAGGTGCCTCACTGATTAAGCATTGGTAACTGTCAGACCAAGTTTACTC
ATATATACTTTAGATTGATTTAAAACTTCATTTTTAATTTAAAAGGATCTAGGTGAAGATCCTTTTTGAT
AATCTCATGACCAAAATCCCTTAACGTGAGTTTTCGTTCCACTGAGCGTCAGACCCCGTAGAAAAGATCA
AAGGATCTTCTTGAGATCCTTTTTTTCTGCGCGTAATCTGCTGCTTGCAAACAAAAAAACCACCGCTACC
AGCGGTGGTTTGTTTGCCGGATCAAGAGCTACCAACTCTTTTTCCGAAGGTAACTGGCTTCAGCAGAGCG
CAGATACCAAATACTGTCCTTCTAGTGTAGCCGTAGTTAGGCCACCACTTCAAGAACTCTGTAGCACCGC
CTACATACCTCGCTCTGCTAATCCTGTTACCAGTGGCTGCTGCCAGTGGCGATAAGTCGTGTCTTACCGG
GTTGGACTCAAGACGATAGTTACCGGATAAGGCGCAGCGGTCGGGCTGAACGGGGGGTTCGTGCACACAG
CCCAGCTTGGAGCGAACGACCTACACCGAACTGAGATACCTACAGCGTGAGCTATGAGAAAGCGCCACGC
TTCCCGAAGGGAGAAAGGCGGACAGGTATCCGGTAAGCGGCAGGGTCGGAACAGGAGAGCGCACGAGGGA
GCTTCCAGGGGGAAACGCCTGGTATCTTTATAGTCCTGTCGGGTTTCGCCACCTCTGACTTGAGCGTCGA
TTTTTGTGATGCTCGTCAGGGGGGCGGAGCCTATGGAAAAACGCCAGCAACGCGGCCTTTTTACGGTTCC
TGGCCTTTTGCTGGCCTTGAAGCTGTCCCTGATGGTCGTCATCTACCTGCCTGGACAGCATGGCCTGCAA
CGCGGGCATCCCGATGCCGCCGGAAGCGAGAAGAATCATAATGGGGAAGGCCATCCAGCCTCGCGTCGCG
AACGCCAGCAAGACGTAGCCCAGCGCGTCGGCCCCGAGATGCGCCGCGTGCGGCTGCTGGAGATGGCGGA
CGCGATGGATATGTTCTGCCAAGGGTTGGTTTGCGCATTCACAGTTCTCCGCAAGAATTGATTGGCTCCA
ATTCTTGGAGTGGTGAATCCGTTAGCGAGGTGCCGCCCTGCTTCATCCCCGTGGCCCGTTGCTCGCGTTT
GCTGGCGGTGTCCCCGGAAGAAATATATTTGCATGTCTTTAGTTCTATGATGACACAAACCCCGCCCAGC
GTCTTGTCATTGGCGAATTCGAACACGCAGATGCAGTCGGGGCGGCGCGGTCCGAGGTCCACTTCGCATA
TTAAGGTGACGCGTGTGGCCTCGAACACCGAGCGACCCTGCAGCGACCCGCTTAACAGCGTCAACAGCGT
GCCGCAGATCCCGGGGGGCAATGAGATATGAAAAAGCCTGAACTCACCGCGACGTCTGTCGAGAAGTTTC
TGATCGAAAAGTTCGACAGCGTCTCCGACCTGATGCAGCTCTCGGAGGGCGAAGAATCTCGTGCTTTCAG
CTTCGATGTAGGAGGGCGTGGATATGTCCTGCGGGTAAATAGCTGCGCCGATGGTTTCTACAAAGATCGT
TATGTTTATCGGCACTTTGCATCGGCCGCGCTCCCGATTCCGGAAGTGCTTGACATTGGGGAATTCAGCG
AGAGCCTGACCTATTGCATCTCCCGCCGTGCACAGGGTGTCACGTTGCAAGACCTGCCTGAAACCGAACT
GCCCGCTGTTCTGCAGCCGGTCGCGGAGGCCATGGATGCGATCGCTGCGGCCGATCTTAGCCAGACGAGC
GGGTTCGGCCCATTCGGACCGCAAGGAATCGGTCAATACACTACATGGCGTGATTTCATATGCGCGATTG
CTGATCCCCATGTGTATCACTGGCAAACTGTGATGGACGACACCGTCAGTGCGTCCGTCGCGCAGGCTCT
CGATGAGCTGATGCTTTGGGCCGAGGACTGCCCCGAAGTCCGGCACCTCGTGCACGCGGATTTCGGCTCC
AACAATGTCCTGACGGACAATGGCCGCATAACAGCGGTCATTGACTGGAGCGAGGCGATGTTCGGGGATT
CCCAATACGAGGTCGCCAACATCTTCTTCTGGAGGCCGTGGTTGGCTTGTATGGAGCAGCAGACGCGCTA
CTTCGAGCGGAGGCATCCGGAGCTTGCAGGATCGCCGCGGCTCCGGGCGTATATGCTCCGCATTGGTCTT
GACCAACTCTATCAGAGCTTGGTTGACGGCAATTTCGATGATGCAGCTTGGGCGCAGGGTCGATGCGACG
CAATCGTCCGATCCGGAGCCGGGACTGTCGGGCGTACACAAATCGCCCGCAGAAGCGCGGCCGTCTGGAC
CGATGGCTGTGTAGAAGTACTCGCCGATAGTGGAAACCGACGCCCCAGCACTCGTCCGGATCGGGAGATG
GGGGAGGCTAACTGAAACACGGAAGGAGACAATACCGGAAGGAACCCGCGCTATGACGGCAATAAAAAGA
CAGAATAAAACGCACGGGTGTTGGGTCGTTTGTTCATAAACGCGGGGTTCGGTCCCAGGGCTGGCACTCT
GTCGATACCCCACCGAGACCCCATTGGGGCCAATACGCCCGCGTTTCTTCCTTTTCCCCACCCCACCCCC
CAAGTTCGGGTGAAGGCCCAGGGCTCGCAGCCAACGTCGGGGCGGCAGGCCCTGCCATAGCCACTGGCCC
CGTGGGTTAGGGACGGGGTCCCCCATGGGGAATGGTTTATGGTTCGTGGGGGTTATTATTTTGGGCGTTG
CGTGGGGTCAGGTCCACGACTGGACTGAGCAGACAGACCCATGGTTTTTGGATGGCCTGGGCATGGACCG
CATGTACTGGCGCGACACGAACACCGGGCGTCTGTGGCTGCCAAACACCCCCGACCCCCAAAAACCACCG
CGCGGATTTCTGGCGTGCCAAGCTAGTCGACCAATTCTCATGTTTGACAGCTTATCATCGCAGATCCGGG
CAACGTTGTTGCCATTGCTGCAGGCGCAGAACTGGTAGGTATGGAAGATCTATACATTGAATCAATATTG
GCAATTAGCCATATTAGTCATTGGTTATATAGCATAAATCAATATTGGCTATTGGCCATTGCATACGTTG
TATCTATATCATAATATGTACATTTATATTGGCTCATGTCCAATATGACCGCCATGTTGACATTGATTAT
TGACTAGTTATTAATAGTAATCAATTACGGGGTCATTAGTTCATAGCCCATATATGGAGTTCCGCGTTAC
ATAACTTACGGTAAATGGCCCGCCTGGCTGACCGCCCAACGACCCCCGCCCATTGACGTCAATAATGACG
TATGTTCCCATAGTAACGCCAATAGGGACTTTCCATTGACGTCAATGGGTGGAGTATTTACGGTAAACTG
CCCACTTGGCAGTACATCAAGTGTATCATATGCCAAGTCCGCCCCCTATTGACGTCAATGACGGTAAATG
GCCCGCCTGGCATTATGCCCAGTACATGACCTTACGGGACTTTCCTACTTGGCAGTACATCTACGTATTA
GTCATCGCTATTACCATGGTGATGCGGTTTTGGCAGTACACCAATGGGCGTGGATAGCGGTTTGACTCAC
GGGGATTTCCAAGTCTCCACCCCATTGACGTCAATGGGAGTTTGTTTTGGCACCAAAATCAACGGGACTT
TCCAAAATGTCGTAATAACCCCGCCCCGTTGACGCAAATGGGCGGTAGGCGTGTACGGTGGGAGGTCTAT
ATAAGCAGAGCTCGTTTAGTGAACCGTCAGATCTCTAGAAGCTGGGTACCAGCTGCTAGC
