>Addgene plasmid #123259 | pCEP4-AD8-QES.i08.c04 | addgene partial sequence | sequence record 240415 | Addgene Partial NGS Result
ACCATCTCTATGTCTTGGCCCTGATCCTGAGCCGCCCGGGGCTCCTGGTCTTCCGCCTCCTCGTCCTCGT
CCTCTTCCCCGTCCTCGTCCATGGTTATCACCCCCTCTTCTTTGAGGTCCACTGCCGCCGGAGCCTTCTG
GTCCAGATGTGTCTCCCTTCTCTCCTAGGCCATTTCCAGGTCCTGTACCTGGCCCCTCGTCAGACATGAT
TCACACTAAAAGAGATCAATAGACATCTTTATTAGACGACGCTCAGTGAATACAGGGAGTGCAGACTCCT
GCCCCCTCCAACAGCCCCCCCACCCTCATCCCCTTCATGGTCGCTGTCAGACAGATCCAGGTCTGAAAAT
TCCCCATCCTCCGAACCATCCTCGTCCTCATCACCAATTACTCGCAGCCCGGAAAACTCCCGCTGAACAT
CCTCAAGATTTGCGTCCTGAGCCTCAAGCCAGGCCTCAAATTCCTCGTCCCCCTTTTTGCTGGACGGTAG
GGATGGGGATTCTCGGGACCCCTCCTCTTCCTCTTCAAGGTCACCAGACAGAGATGCTACTGGGGCAACG
GAAGAAAAGCTGGGTGCGGCCTGTGAGGATCAGCTTATCGATGATAAGCTGTCAAACATGAGAATTCTTG
AAGACGAAAGGGCCTCGTGATACGCCTATTTTTATAGGTTAATGTCATGATAATAATGGTTTCTTAGACG
TCAGGTGGCACTTTTCGGGGAAATGTGCGCGGAACCCCTATTTGTTTATTTTTCTAAATACATTCAAATA
TGTATCCGCTCATGAGACAATAACCCTGATAAATGCTTCAATAATATTGAAAAAGGAAGAGTATGAGTAT
TCAACATTTCCGTGTCGCCCTTATTCCCTTTTTTGCGGCATTTTGCCTTCCTGTTTTTGCTCACCCAGAA
ACGCTGGTGAAAGTAAAAGATGCTGAAGATCAGTTGGGTGCACGAGTGGGTTACATCGAACTGGATCTCA
ACAGCGGTAAGATCCTTGAGAGTTTTCGCCCCGAAGAACGTTTTCCAATGATGAGCACTTTTAAAGTTCT
GCTATGTGGCGCGGTATTATCCCGTGTTGACGCCGGGCAAGAGCAACTCGGTCGCCGCATACACTATTCT
CAGAATGACTTGGTTGAGTACTCACCAGTCACAGAAAAGCATCTTACGGATGGCATGACAGTAAGAGAAT
TATGCAGTGCTGCCATAACCATGAGTGATAACACTGCGGCCAACTTACTTCTGACAACGATCGGAGGACC
GAAGGAGCTAACCGCTTTTTTGCACAACATGGGGGATCATGTAACTCGCCTTGATCGTTGGGAACCGGAG
CTGAATGAAGCCATACCAAACGACGAGCGTGACACCACGATGCCTGCAGCAATGGCAACAACGTTGCGCA
AACTATTAACTGGCGAACTACTTACTCTAGCTTCCCGGCAACAATTAATAGACTGGATGGAGGCGGATAA
AGTTGCAGGACCACTTCTGCGCTCGGCCCTTCCGGCTGGCTGGTTTATTGCTGATAAATCTGGAGCCGGT
GAGCGTGGGTCTCGCGGTATCATTGCAGCACTGGGGCCAGATGGTAAGCCCTCCCGTATCGTAGTTATCT
ACACGACGGGGAGTCAGGCAACTATGGATGAACGAAATAGACAGATCGCTGAGATAGGTGCCTCACTGAT
TAAGCATTGGTAACTGTCAGACCAAGTTTACTCATATATACTTTAGATTGATTTAAAACTTCATTTTTAA
TTTAAAAGGATCTAGGTGAAGATCCTTTTTGATAATCTCATGACCAAAATCCCTTAACGTGAGTTTTCGT
TCCACTGAGCGTCAGACCCCGTAGAAAAGATCAAAGGATCTTCTTGAGATCCTTTTTTTCTGCGCGTAAT
CTGCTGCTTGCAAACAAAAAAACCACCGCTACCAGCGGTGGTTTGTTTGCCGGATCAAGAGCTACCAACT
CTTTTTCCGAAGGTAACTGGCTTCAGCAGAGCGCAGATACCAAATACTGTCCTTCTAGTGTAGCCGTAGT
TAGGCCACCACTTCAAGAACTCTGTAGCACCGCCTACATACCTCGCTCTGCTAATCCTGTTACCAGTGGC
TGCTGCCAGTGGCGATAAGTCGTGTCTTACCGGGTTGGACTCAAGACGATAGTTACCGGATAAGGCGCAG
CGGTCGGGCTGAACGGGGGGTTCGTGCACACAGCCCAGCTTGGAGCGAACGACCTACACCGAACTGAGAT
ACCTACAGCGTGAGCTATGAGAAAGCGCCACGCTTCCCGAAGGGAGAAAGGCGGACAGGTATCCGGTAAG
CGGCAGGGTCGGAACAGGAGAGCGCACGAGGGAGCTTCCAGGGGGAAACGCCTGGTATCTTTATAGTCCT
GTCGGGTTTCGCCACCTCTGACTTGAGCGTCGATTTTTGTGATGCTCGTCAGGGGGGCGGAGCCTATGGA
AAAACGCCAGCAACGCGGCCTTTTTACGGTTCCTGGCCTTTTGCTGGCCTTGAAGCTGTCCCTGATGGTC
GTCATCTACCTGCCTGGACAGCATGGCCTGCAACGCGGGCATCCCGATGCCGCCGGAAGCGAGAAGAATC
ATAATGGGGAAGGCCATCCAGCCTCGCGTCGCGAACGCCAGCAAGACGTAGCCCAGCGCGTCGGCCCCGA
GATGCGCCGCGTGCGGCTGCTGGAGATGGCGGACGCGATGGATATGTTCTGCCAAGGGTTGGTTTGCGCA
TTCACAGTTCTCCGCAAGAATTGATTGGCTCCAATTCTTGGAGTGGTGAATCCGTTAGCGAGGTGCCGCC
CTGCTTCATCCCCGTGGCCCGTTGCTCGCGTTTGCTGGCGGTGTCCCCGGAAGAAATATATTTGCATGTC
TTTAGTTCTATGATGACACAAACCCCGCCCAGCGTCTTGTCATTGGCGAATTCGAACACGCAGATGCAGT
CGGGGCGGCGCGGTCCGAGGTCCACTTCGCATATTAAGGTGACGCGTGTGGCCTCGAACACCGAGCGACC
CTGCAGCGACCCGCTTAACAGCGTCAACAGCGTGCCGCAGATCCCGGGGGGCAATGAGATATGAAAAAGC
CTGAACTCACCGCGACGTCTGTCGAGAAGTTTCTGATCGAAAAGTTCGACAGCGTCTCCGACCTGATGCA
GCTCTCGGAGGGCGAAGAATCTCGTGCTTTCAGCTTCGATGTAGGAGGGCGTGGATATGTCCTGCGGGTA
AATAGCTGCGCCGATGGTTTCTACAAAGATCGTTATGTTTATCGGCACTTTGCATCGGCCGCGCTCCCGA
TTCCGGAAGTGCTTGACATTGGGGAATTCAGCGAGAGCCTGACCTATTGCATCTCCCGCCGTGCACAGGG
TGTCACGTTGCAAGACCTGCCTGAAACCGAACTGCCCGCTGTTCTGCAGCCGGTCGCGGAGGCCATGGAT
GCGATCGCTGCGGCCGATCTTAGCCAGACGAGCGGGTTCGGCCCATTCGGACCGCAAGGAATCGGTCAAT
ACACTACATGGCGTGATTTCATATGCGCGATTGCTGATCCCCATGTGTATCACTGGCAAACTGTGATGGA
CGACACCGTCAGTGCGTCCGTCGCGCAGGCTCTCGATGAGCTGATGCTTTGGGCCGAGGACTGCCCCGAA
GTCCGGCACCTCGTGCACGCGGATTTCGGCTCCAACAATGTCCTGACGGACAATGGCCGCATAACAGCGG
TCATTGACTGGAGCGAGGCGATGTTCGGGGATTCCCAATACGAGGTCGCCAACATCTTCTTCTGGAGGCC
GTGGTTGGCTTGTATGGAGCAGCAGACGCGCTACTTCGAGCGGAGGCATCCGGAGCTTGCAGGATCGCCG
CGGCTCCGGGCGTATATGCTCCGCATTGGTCTTGACCAACTCTATCAGAGCTTGGTTGACGGCAATTTCG
ATGATGCAGCTTGGGCGCAGGGTCGATGCGACGCAATCGTCCGATCCGGAGCCGGGACTGTCGGGCGTAC
ACAAATCGCCCGCAGAAGCGCGGCCGTCTGGACCGATGGCTGTGTAGAAGTACTCGCCGATAGTGGAAAC
CGACGCCCCAGCACTCGTCCGGATCGGGAGATGGGGGAGGCTAACTGAAACACGGAAGGAGACAATACCG
GAAGGAACCCGCGCTATGACGGCAATAAAAAGACAGAATAAAACGCACGGGTGTTGGGTCGTTTGTTCAT
AAACGCGGGGTTCGGTCCCAGGGCTGGCACTCTGTCGATACCCCACCGAGACCCCATTGGGGCCAATACG
CCCGCGTTTCTTCCTTTTCCCCACCCCACCCCCCAAGTTCGGGTGAAGGCCCAGGGCTCGCAGCCAACGT
CGGGGCGGCAGGCCCTGCCATAGCCACTGGCCCCGTGGGTTAGGGACGGGGTCCCCCATGGGGAATGGTT
TATGGTTCGTGGGGGTTATTATTTTGGGCGTTGCGTGGGGTCAGGTCCACGACTGGACTGAGCAGACAGA
CCCATGGTTTTTGGATGGCCTGGGCATGGACCGCATGTACTGGCGCGACACGAACACCGGGCGTCTGTGG
CTGCCAAACACCCCCGACCCCCAAAAACCACCGCGCGGATTTCTGGCGTGCCAAGCTAGTCGACCAATTC
TCATGTTTGACAGCTTATCATCGCAGATCCGGGCAACGTTGTTGCCATTGCTGCAGGCGCAGAACTGGTA
GGTATGGAAGATCTATACATTGAATCAATATTGGCAATTAGCCATATTAGTCATTGGTTATATAGCATAA
ATCAATATTGGCTATTGGCCATTGCATACGTTGTATCTATATCATAATATGTACATTTATATTGGCTCAT
GTCCAATATGACCGCCATGTTGACATTGATTATTGACTAGTTATTAATAGTAATCAATTACGGGGTCATT
AGTTCATAGCCCATATATGGAGTTCCGCGTTACATAACTTACGGTAAATGGCCCGCCTGGCTGACCGCCC
AACGACCCCCGCCCATTGACGTCAATAATGACGTATGTTCCCATAGTAACGCCAATAGGGACTTTCCATT
GACGTCAATGGGTGGAGTATTTACGGTAAACTGCCCACTTGGCAGTACATCAAGTGTATCATATGCCAAG
TCCGCCCCCTATTGACGTCAATGACGGTAAATGGCCCGCCTGGCATTATGCCCAGTACATGACCTTACGG
GACTTTCCTACTTGGCAGTACATCTACGTATTAGTCATCGCTATTACCATGGTGATGCGGTTTTGGCAGT
ACACCAATGGGCGTGGATAGCGGTTTGACTCACGGGGATTTCCAAGTCTCCACCCCATTGACGTCAATGG
GAGTTTGTTTTGGCACCAAAATCAACGGGACTTTCCAAAATGTCGTAATAACCCCGCCCCGTTGACGCAA
ATGGGCGGTAGGCGTGTACGGTGGGAGGTCTATATAAGCAGAGCTCGTTTAGTGAACCGTCAGATCTCTA
GAAGCTGGGTACCAGCTGCTAGCGCCACCATGCCAATGGGTTCACTGCAACCACTTGCGACGCTGTACCT
CTTGGGCATGCTGGTGGCATCCGTTCTGGCAGTTGAGAATCTCTGGGTCACTGTTTACTACGGCGTGCCC
GTATGGAAGGAAGCCACGACGACATTGTTCTGTGCGAGCGATGCGAAGGCATACGACACTGAGGTCCACA
ATGTCTGGGCAACACACGCGTGCGTCCCTACCGACCCCAATCCCCAGGAAGTGGTCCTTGAAAATGTCAC
TGAGAATTTTAATATGTGGAAGAATAATATGGTTGAGCAGATGCATGAGGACATCATTTCTCTGTGGGAT
CAGTCCCTCAAACCTTGTGTCAAGTTGACGGATCTGTGTGTAACCCTCAACTGCACCGATTTGAGGAATG
TAACCAATATCAACAATTCTAGTGAAGGTATGAGGGGAGAGATCAAAAACTGCTCCTTCAACATAACCAC
CTCCATTCGAGACAAGGTAAAAAAGGATTACGCTCTCTTTTATAGATTGGACGTGGTACCCATTGACAAT
GATAACACCAGTTATAGGCTGATAAACTGTAATACCTCAACGATTACACAAGCTTGTCCTAAAGTATCAT
TCGAACCCATTCCGATCCATTACTGTACGCCGGCCGGTTTCGCCATCCTTAAATGTAAGGATAAGAAATT
CAATGGTACTGGCCCGTGCAAAAATGTATCTACGGTCCAGTGTACACACGGCATAAGACCCGTAATGTCT
ACGCAACTCCTGCTTAACGGGAGCCTGGCCGAAGAGGAAGTTGTAATCAGAAGTAGTAACTTCACTGATA
ATGCCAAGAACATCATTGTGCAGTTGAAAGAGTCAGTCGAGATCAACTGTACCAGGCCGAACAATAATAC
ACGAAAGTCAATACACATAGGGCCCGGAAGGGCATTCTACACCACTGGGGATATAATCGGAGATATACGC
CAAGCGCATTGCAATATCAGTAGGACCAAGTGGAACAATACGCTGAACCAAATCGCTACAAAGCTTAAGG
AACAATTTGGGAATAACAAGACAATAGTATTTAATCAATCATCTGGGGGCGACCCGGAGATAGTCATGCA
TTCATTTAATTGCGGCGGAGAATGGTTTTATTGTAATTCCACACAGCTTTTTAATAGCACATGGAATTTC
AACGGAACATGGAATCTGACACAGTCCAATGGTACGGAGGGGAATGACACAATTACCCTTCCCTGTCGCA
TTAAACAGATAATTAATATGTGGCAAGAAGTCGGAAAGGCGATGTATGCTCCTCCTATTCGAGGGCAGAT
AAGGTGCTCATCAAATATCACCGGCCTCATACTGACTCGGGACGGCGGAAATAATCACAACAATGACACT
GAGACATTTCGCCCAGGTGGAGGTGATATGCGGGATAACTGGCGCTCCGAATTGTACAAGTACAAAGTTG
TCAAGATTGAGCCACTCGGAGTGGCCCCGACAAAGGCTAAGAGGCGGGTCGTACAAAGGGAGAAACGCGC
GGTAGGAACCATTGGAGCCATGTTCTTGGGTTTCTTGGGCGCAGCGGGATCCACCATGGGGGCGGCCTCT
ATCACACTGACCGTGCAGGCAAGACTCCTCTTGAGCGGCATCGTGCAACAGCAAAACAATCTCTTGCGCG
CTATTGAGGCTCAACAGCACCTGCTTCAACTTACCGTATGGGGCATCAAACAATTGCAGGCTCGGGTCTT
GGCTGTCGAGAGGTATTTGCGGGATCAGCAACTTTTGGGTATGTGGGGTTGTTCCGGGAAGCTCATCTGC
ACAACGGCTGTCCCATGGAATGCCAGTTGGTCCAACAAGACCCTGGACATGATCTGGAATAACATGACTT
GGATGGAGTGGGAGAGAGAAATCGACAACTACACGGGACTCATCTATACCTTGATTGAGGAGTCTCAGAA
CCAACAAGAGAAGAACGAGCAGGAACTGCTGGAGAATGACAAGTGGGCCAGTCTGTGGAATTGGTTCGAT
ATAACCAACTGGCTTTGGTACATCAAAATATTTATAATGATCGTTGGTGGTCTGATTGGTCTTAGGATTG
TTTTCACCGTCCTGAGCATTGTCAACCGCGTGAGGCAGGGTTATTCTCCCCTTTCCTTTCAAACTCACTT
GCCCGCCCCTAGGGGGCCAGACCGCCCTGAGGGGATTGAAGAGGAGGGCGGCGACCGCGACCGAGATAGG
AGTGTGCGGCTCGTGGATGGGTTTCTGGCCCTCTTCTGGGATGACCTTCGGTCCCTCTGTCTTTTCTCCT
ATCATCGCCTGAGGGATCTTCTTTTGATTGTAGCTAGGATCGTCGAGCTGTTGGGGCGCCGGGGATGGGA
GGCCCTTAAATACTGGTGGAATTTGTTGCAATATTGGTCCCAAGAGCTCAGGAACAGTGCGGTGTCTCTT
TTGAACGCGACAGCCATCGCAGTAGCCGAGGGAACCGACCGAGTTATAGAGATAGTCCAACGGATCTACC
GAGCTATCCTCCACATCCCAACGAGAATTCGACAAGGCCTTGAGCGGCTCCTTCTTTAGTAACTCGAGGC
CGGCAAGGCCGGATCCAGACATGATAAGATACATTGATGAGTTTGGACAAACCACAACTAGAATGCAGTG
AAAAAAATGCTTTATTTGTGAAATTTGTGATGCTATTGCTTTATTTGTAACCATTATAAGCTGCAATAAA
CAAGTTAACAACAACAATTGCATTCATTTTATGTTTCAGGTTCAGGGGGAGGTGTGGGAGGTTTTTTAAA
GCAAGTAAAACCTCTACAAATGTGGTATGGCTGATTATGATCCGGCTGCCTCGCGCGTTTCGGTGATGAC
GGTGAAAACCTCTGACACATGCAGCTCCCGGAGACGGTCACAGCTTGTCTGTAAGCGGATGCCGGGAGCA
GACAAGCCCGTCAGGGCGCGTCAGCGGGTGTTGGCGGGTGTCGGGGCGCAGCCATGAGGTCGACTCTAGA
GGATCGATCCCCGCCCCGGACGAACTAAACCTGACTACGACATCTCTGCCCCTTCTTCGCGGGGCAGTGC
ATGTAATCCCTTCAGTTGGTTGGTACAACTTGCCAACTGGGCCCTGTTCCACATGTGACACGGGGGGGGA
CCAAACACAAAGGGGTTCTCTGACTGTAGTTGACATCCTTATAAATGGATGTGCACATTTGCCAACACTG
AGTGGCTTTCATCCTGGAGCAGACTTTGCAGTCTGTGGACTGCAACACAACATTGCCTTTATGTGTAACT
CTTGGCTGAAGCTCTTACACCAATGCTGGGGGACATGTACCTCCCAGGGGCCCAGGAAGACTACGGGAGG
CTACACCAACGTCAATCAGAGGGGCCTGTGTAGCTACCGATAAGCGGACCCTCAAGAGGGCATTAGCAAT
AGTGTTTATAAGGCCCCCTTGTTAACCCTAAACGGGTAGCATATGCTTCCCGGGTAGTAGTATATACTAT
CCAGACTAACCCTAATTCAATAGCATATGTTACCCAACGGGAAGCATATGCTATCGAATTAGGGTTAGTA
AAAGGGTCCTAAGGAACAGCGATATCTCCCACCCCATGAGCTGTCACGGTTTTATTTACATGGGGTCAGG
ATTCCACGAGGGTAGTGAACCATTTTAGTCACAAGGGCAGTGGCTGAAGATCAAGGAGCGGGCAGTGAAC
TCTCCTGAATCTTCGCCTGCTTCTTCATTCTCCTTCGTTTAGCTAATAGAATAACTGCTGAGTTGTGAAC
AGTAAGGTGTATGTGAGGTGCTCGAAAACAAGGTTTCAGGTGACGCCCCCAGAATAAAATTTGGACGGGG
GGTTCAGTGGTGGCATTGTGCTATGACACCAATATAACCCTCACAAACCCCTTGGGCAATAAATACTAGT
GTAGGAATGAAACATTCTGAATATCTTTAACAATAGAAATCCATGGGGTGGGGACAAGCCGTAAAGACTG
GATGTCCATCTCACACGAATTTATGGCTATGGGCAACACATAATCCTAGTGCAATATGATACTGGGGTTA
TTAAGATGTGTCCCAGGCAGGGACCAAGACAGGTGAACCATGTTGTTACACTCTATTTGTAACAAGGGGA
AAGAGAGTGGACGCCGACAGCAGCGGACTCCACTGGTTGTCTCTAACACCCCCGAAAATTAAACGGGGCT
CCACGCCAATGGGGCCCATAAACAAAGACAAGTGGCCACTCTTTTTTTTGAAATTGTGGAGTGGGGGCAC
GCGTCAGCCCCCACACGCCGCCCTGCGGTTTTGGACTGTAAAATAAGGGTGTAATAACTTGGCTGATTGT
AACCCCGCTAACCACTGCGGTCAAACCACTTGCCCACAAAACCACTAATGGCACCCCGGGGAATACCTGC
ATAAGTAGGTGGGCGGGCCAAGATAGGGGCGCGATTGCTGCGATCTGGAGGACAAATTACACACACTTGC
GCCTGAGCGCCAAGCACAGGGTTGTTGGTCCTCATATTCACGAGGTCGCTGAGAGCACGGTGGGCTAATG
TTGCCATGGGTAGCATATACTACCCAAATATCTGGATAGCATATGCTATCCTAATCTATATCTGGGTAGC
ATAGGCTATCCTAATCTATATCTGGGTAGCATATGCTATCCTAATCTATATCTGGGTAGTATATGCTATC
CTAATTTATATCTGGGTAGCATAGGCTATCCTAATCTATATCTGGGTAGCATATGCTATCCTAATCTATA
TCTGGGTAGTATATGCTATCCTAATCTGTATCCGGGTAGCATATGCTATCCTAATAGAGATTAGGGTAGT
ATATGCTATCCTAATTTATATCTGGGTAGCATATACTACCCAAATATCTGGATAGCATATGCTATCCTAA
TCTATATCTGGGTAGCATATGCTATCCTAATCTATATCTGGGTAGCATAGGCTATCCTAATCTATATCTG
GGTAGCATATGCTATCCTAATCTATATCTGGGTAGTATATGCTATCCTAATTTATATCTGGGTAGCATAG
GCTATCCTAATCTATATCTGGGTAGCATATGCTATCCTAATCTATATCTGGGTAGTATATGCTATCCTAA
TCTGTATCCGGGTAGCATATGCTATCCTCATGCATATACAGTCAGCATATGATACCCAGTAGTAGAGTGG
GAGTGCTATCCTTTGCATATGCCGCCACCTCCCAAGGGGGCGTGAATTTTCGCTGCTTGTCCTTTTCCTG
CTGGTTGCTCCCATTCTTAGGTGAATTTAAGGAGGCCAGGCTAAAGCCGTCGCATGTCTGATTGCTCACC
AGGTAAATGTCGCTAATGTTTTCCAACGCGAGAAGGTGTTGAGCGCGGAGCTGAGTGACGTGACAACATG
GGTATGCCCAATTGCCCCATGTTGGGAGGACGAAAATGGTGACAAGACAGATGGCCAGAAATACACCAAC
AGCACGCATGATGTCTACTGGGGATTTATTCTTTAGTGCGGGGGAATACACGGCTTTTAATACGATTGAG
GGCGTCTCCTAACAAGTTACATCACTCCTGCCCTTCCTCACCCTCATCTCCATCACCTCCTTCATCTCCG
TCATCTCCGTCATCACCCTCCGCGGCAGCCCCTTCCACCATAGGTGGAAACCAGGGAGGCAAATCTACTC
CATCGTCAAAGCTGCACACAGTCACCCTGATATTGCAGGTAGGAGCGGGCTTTGTCATAACAAGGTCCTT
AATCGCATCCTTCAAAACCTCAGCAAATATATGAGTTTGTAAAAAGACCATGAAATAACAGACAATGGAC
TCCCTTAGCGGGCCAGGTTGTGGGCCGGGTCCAGGGGCCATTCCAAAGGGGAGACGACTCAATGGTGTAA
GACGACATTGTGGAATAGCAAGGGCAGTTCCTCGCCTTAGGTTGTAAAGGGAGGTCTTACTACCTCCATA
TACGAACACACCGGCGACCCAAGTTCCTTCGTCGGTAGTCCTTTCTACGTGACTCCTAGCCAGGAGAGCT
CTTAAACCTTCTGCAATGTTCTCAAATTTCGGGTTGGAACCTCCTTGACCACGATGCTTTCCAAACCACC
CTCCTTTTTTGCGCCTGCCTCCATCACCCTGACCCCGGGGTCCAGTGCTTGGGCCTTCTCCTGGGTCATC
TGCGGGGCCCTGCTCTATCGCTCCCGGGGGCACGTCAGGCTCACCATCTGGGCCACCTTCTTGGTGGTAT
TCAAAATAATCGGCTTCCCCTACAGGGTGGAAAAATGGCCTTCTACCTGGAGGGGGCCTGCGCGGTGGAG
ACCCGGATGATGATGA
